Addgene plasmid #232029: pCMV-mTDGa.2-BioID2-HA
Purpose: mammalian expression (CMV promoter) of TDGa.2 (SIM mutant E321Q) fused to BioID2-HA
Depositing lab: Primo Schaer. Depositing organization: University of Basel. Publication: The TDG protein environment connects active DNA demethylation with chromatin and RNA biology. Richina F, Noreen F, Bauer C, Weber A, Kunz C, Buczak K, Schwarz SD, Wu F, Schurmann D, Schar P. Cell Mol Life Sci. 2025 Nov 25. doi: 10.1007/s00018-025-05943-y. PubMed 41291101.
Backbone
  Vector backbone: MCS-BioID2-HA
  Backbone size w/o insert (bp): 6112
  Total vector size (bp): 7361
  Vector type: Mammalian Expression
  Selectable markers: Neomycin (select with G418)
Growth in bacteria
  Bacterial resistance: Ampicillin, 100 μg/mL
  Growth temperature: 37°C
  Growth strain: DH5alpha
  Copy number: High Copy
Gene/Insert
  Gene/Insert name: Tdg
  Species: M. musculus (mouse)
  Insert size (bp): 1265
  Mutation: K341A (site directed mutagenesis: aag -> aag)
  GenBank ID: BC108260.1
  Entrez Gene: Tdg (a.k.a. E130317C12Rik, JZA-3, Jza1)
  Promoter: CMV
  Tag / fusion protein: BioID2-HA (C terminal on insert)
  Cloning method: Restriction Enzyme; 5′ cloning site NheI (not destroyed); 3′ cloning site AgeI (not destroyed)
  Sequencing primers: 5′ CMV-F
Terms and licenses: Academic/Nonprofit Terms; Industry Terms: Not Available to Industry
How to cite: pCMV-mTDGa.2-BioID2-HA was a gift from Primo Schaer (Addgene plasmid # 232029 ; http://n2t.net/addgene:232029 ; RRID:Addgene_232029)
