[The description below was written by a language model from this plasmid's Addgene catalogue record and pLannotate feature annotations shown in this document.]
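Description:
pCMV-mTDGa.2-BioID2-HA is a 7.4 kb mammalian expression plasmid built on the MCS-BioID2-HA backbone. It is used for proximity-dependent biotinylation with a mutant form of mouse thymine DNA glycosylase (Tdg) as bait. In E. coli it replicates from a high-copy ColE1/pUC-type origin and is selected with ampicillin through the β-lactamase gene. An f1 origin is also present. For selection in mammalian cells, an SV40 early promoter drives a neomycin phosphotransferase cassette that ends in an SV40 polyadenylation signal and confers G418 resistance.

The human CMV immediate-early enhancer and promoter drive the expression unit, and a T7 promoter lies just upstream of the coding region. The Tdg open reading frame of about 1.26 kb was cloned between NheI and AgeI sites, both retained. It is fused at its C terminus to BioID2, the promiscuous R40G biotin ligase from Aquifex aeolicus, followed by an HA epitope. The HA tag is recorded in the catalogue but is not annotated separately in the feature table. A bovine growth hormone polyadenylation signal terminates the transcript. When expressed in cells, the fusion biotinylates proteins close to TDG so that they can be captured and identified, and the HA tag allows detection of the bait.

The record is inconsistent about the mutation. The purpose field describes a SUMO-interaction-motif (SIM) mutant, E321Q, whereas the mutation field lists K341A with an unchanged codon. The actual substitution should therefore be confirmed against the sequence. The construct was evidently made to compare the protein environment of this variant with that of other TDG forms in studies of active DNA demethylation.
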