Features (pLannotate 1.2.2; 21 found; start..end, strand, type, name):
     30..82      -  misc_feature   bom (fragment): basis of mobility region from pBR322
    237..616     +  enhancer       CMV enhancer: human cytomegalovirus immediate early enhancer
    617..820     +  promoter       CMV promoter: human cytomegalovirus (CMV) immediate early promoter
    816..849     +  LTR            5' LTR (truncated) (fragment): truncated 5' long terminal repeat (LTR) from HIV-1
    865..883     +  promoter       T7 promoter: promoter for bacteriophage T7 RNA polymerase
    903..2165    +  CDS            Tdg: TDG_MOUSE - Experimental evidence at protein level: Swiss-Prot protein existence level 1. DNA glycosylase that plays a key role in active DNA demethylation: specifically recognizes and binds 5-formylcytosine (5fC) and 5-carboxylcytosine (5caC) in the context of CpG sites and mediates their excision through base-excision repair (BER) to install an unmethylated cytosine (PubMed:21817016). Cannot remove 5- hydroxymethylcytosine (5hmC). According to an alternative model, involved in DNA demethylation by mediating DNA glycolase activity toward 5-hydroxymethyluracil (5hmU) produced by deamination of
   2202..2897    +  CDS            BioID2: promiscuous R40G mutant of a biotin protein ligase from Aquifex aeolicus (Kim et al., 2016)
   2960..3184    +  polyA_signal   bGH poly(A) signal: bovine growth hormone polyadenylation signal
   3188..3209    +  promoter       SV40 promoter (fragment): SV40 enhancer and early promoter
   3230..3658    +  rep_origin     f1 ori (sequence partly withheld): f1 bacteriophage origin of replication; arrow indicates direction of (+) strand synthesis
   3672..4001    +  promoter       SV40 promoter: SV40 enhancer and early promoter
   4068..4859    +  CDS            neo: KKA2_KLEPN - Also known as kan, nptII. Experimental evidence at protein level: Swiss-Prot protein existence level 1. Resistance to kanamycin, neomycin, paromomycin, ribostamycin, butirosin and gentamicin B. From Klebsiella pneumoniae.
   4883..5041    +  CDS            ble (fragment): BLE_KLEPN - Experimental evidence at protein level: Swiss-Prot protein existence level 1. Binding protein with a strong affinity to the bleomycin family of antibiotics. Binds to CL990; an antimitotic-antibiotic compound. From Klebsiella pneumoniae.
   5036..5157    +  polyA_signal   SV40 poly(A) signal: SV40 polyadenylation signal
   5230..5246    -  protein_bind   lac operator: The lac repressor binds to the lac operator to inhibit transcription in E. coli. This inhibition can be relieved by adding lactose or isopropyl-β-D-thiogalactopyranoside (IPTG). lac repressor encoded by lacI
   5254..5284    -  promoter       lac promoter: promoter for the E. coli lac operon
   5299..5320    -  protein_bind   CAP binding site: CAP binding activates transcription in the presence of cAMP. E. coli catabolite activator protein
   5333..5425    -  CDS            lacI (fragment): lac repressor; lacI; The lac repressor binds to the lac operator to inhibit transcription in E. coli. This inhibition can be relieved by adding lactose or isopropyl-β-D-thiogalactopyranoside (IPTG).
   5608..6196    -  rep_origin     ori: high-copy-number ColE1/pMB1/pBR322/pUC origin of replication
   6367..7227    -  CDS            AmpR: β-lactamase; bla; confers resistance to ampicillin, carbenicillin, and related antibiotics
   7228..7332    -  promoter       AmpR promoter: bla
>Addgene plasmid #232029 | pCMV-mTDGa.2-BioID2-HA | addgene full sequence | sequence record 467888 | Addgene NGS Result
TCGACGGATCGGGAGATCTCCCGATCCCCTATGGTGCACTCTCAGTACAATCTGCTCTGATGCCGCATAG
TTAAGCCAGTATCTGCTCCCTGCTTGTGTGTTGGAGGTCGCTGAGTAGTGCGCGAGCAAAATTTAAGCTA
CAACAAGGCAAGGCTTGACCGACAATTGCATGAAGAATCTGCTTAGGGTTAGGCGTTTTGCGCTGCTTCG
CGATGTACGGGCCAGATATACGCGTTGACATTGATTATTGACTAGTTATTAATAGTAATCAATTACGGGG
TCATTAGTTCATAGCCCATATATGGAGTTCCGCGTTACATAACTTACGGTAAATGGCCCGCCTGGCTGAC
CGCCCAACGACCCCCGCCCATTGACGTCAATAATGACGTATGTTCCCATAGTAACGCCAATAGGGACTTT
CCATTGACGTCAATGGGTGGAGTATTTACGGTAAACTGCCCACTTGGCAGTACATCAAGTGTATCATATG
CCAAGTACGCCCCCTATTGACGTCAATGACGGTAAATGGCCCGCCTGGCATTATGCCCAGTACATGACCT
TATGGGACTTTCCTACTTGGCAGTACATCTACGTATTAGTCATCGCTATTACCATGGTGATGCGGTTTTG
GCAGTACATCAATGGGCGTGGATAGCGGTTTGACTCACGGGGATTTCCAAGTCTCCACCCCATTGACGTC
AATGGGAGTTTGTTTTGGCACCAAAATCAACGGGACTTTCCAAAATGTCGTAACAACTCCGCCCCATTGA
CGCAAATGGGCGGTAGGCGTGTACGGTGGGAGGTCTATATAAGCAGAGCTCTCTGGCTAACTAGAGAACC
CACTGCTTACTGGCTTATCGAAATTAATACGACTCACTATAGGGAGACCCAAGCTGGCTAGCATGGACGC
AGAGGCCGCGCGCAGCTATTCTCTGGAGCAAGTTCAAGCTTTGTATTCATTTCCATTTCAACAAATGATG
GCAGAAGTTCCTAACATGGCAGTCACGACTGGACAGCAGGTGCCAGCAGTAGCTCCTAACATGGCAACCG
TGACAGAACAGCAGGTGCCCGCAGACGCTCCTGTCCAGGAACCTGCACCAGAAGCTCCAAAGAGAAGGAA
AAGGAAACCCAGAGCAGCAGAGCCCCAGGAACCAGTGGAGCCCAAAAAACCTGCTACGTCGAAGAAATCC
GGCAAGTCTACAAAATCAAAGGAAAAGCAGGAGAAAATCACAGACGCGTTTAAAGTGAAAAGGAAAGTGG
ACCGCTTCAACGGCGTCTCTGAAGCTGAGCTTCTGACCAAGACTCTTCCTGACATTTTGACCTTCAATCT
GGATATTGTGATCATTGGCATTAACCCGGGATTAATGGCTGCTTACAAAGGACATCACTACCCTGGGCCT
GGAAATCACTTCTGGAAGTGTCTGTTCATGTCGGGGCTGAGTGAGGTGCAGCTGAATCACATGGATGACC
ACACCTTACCCGGCAAGTACGGCATCGGATTCACCAACATGGTGGAACGGACGACGCCGGGCAGCAAGGA
TCTGTCTAGTAAAGAGTTCCGGGAAGGAGGGCGCATCCTGGTGCAGAAACTGCAGAAATATCAGCCACGA
ATAGCGGTGTTTAATGGAAAATGTATTTATGAAATTTTCAGTAAAGAAGTTTTTGGAGTAAAGGTTAAGA
ACTTGGAATTTGGGCTTCAACCCCACAAGATCCCAGACACAGAAACTCTGTGCTACGTCATGCCGTCGTC
CAGCGCCAGATGTGCTCAGTTTCCCCGGGCCCAGGACAAAGTTCATTACTACATTAAGCTGAAGGACTTG
AGAGACCAGCTGAAAGGCATTGAACGCAACACCGACGTTCAGGAAGTGCAGTATACATTTGACCTGCAGC
TTGCGCAAGAGGACGCAAAGAAGATGGCTGTTAGGGAAGAAAAGTATGATCCAGGCTATGAGGCAGCTTA
CGGCGGCGCCTATGGGGAAAACCCATGTAATGGGGAACCTTGTGGCATTGCTTCAAATGGGCTAACAGCC
CACAGTGCGGAGCCGAGAGGAGAAGCGACCCCCGGCGATGTTCCAAATGGGCAGTGGATGGCACAGTCGT
TTGCAGAGCAGATCCCTTCTTTTAATAATTGTGGGACCCGAGAGCAGGAAGAAGAGAGCCACGCTGACCG
GTCGTACGTCTCCGGATTCGAATTCGGATCCTTCAAGAACCTGATCTGGCTGAAGGAGGTGGACAGCACC
CAGGAGAGACTGAAGGAGTGGAACGTGAGCTACGGCACCGCCCTGGTGGCCGACAGACAGACCAAGGGCA
GAGGCGGCCTGGGCAGAAAGTGGCTGAGCCAGGAGGGCGGCCTGTACTTCAGCTTCCTGCTGAACCCCAA
GGAGTTCGAGAACCTGCTGCAGCTGCCCCTGGTGCTGGGCCTGAGCGTGAGCGAGGCCCTGGAGGAGATC
ACCGAGATCCCCTTCAGCCTGAAGTGGCCCAACGACGTGTACTTCCAGGAGAAGAAGGTGAGCGGCGTGC
TGTGCGAGCTGAGCAAGGACAAGCTGATCGTGGGCATCGGCATCAACGTGAACCAGAGAGAGATCCCCGA
GGAGATCAAGGACAGAGCCACCACCCTGTACGAGATCACCGGCAAGGACTGGGACAGAAAGGAGGTGCTG
CTGAAGGTGCTGAAGAGAATCAGCGAGAACCTGAAGAAGTTCAAGGAGAAGAGCTTCAAGGAGTTCAAGG
GCAAGATCGAGAGCAAGATGCTGTACCTGGGCGAGGAGGTGAAGCTGCTGGGCGAGGGCAAGATCACCGG
CAAGCTGGTGGGCCTGAGCGAGAAGGGCGGCGCCCTGATCCTGACCGAGGAGGGCATCAAGGAGATCCTG
AGCGGCGAGTTCAGCCTGAGAAGAAGCTACCCTTACGATGTACCGGATTACGCATAGAAGCTTAAGTTTA
AACCGCTGATCAGCCTCGACTGTGCCTTCTAGTTGCCAGCCATCTGTTGTTTGCCCCTCCCCCGTGCCTT
CCTTGACCCTGGAAGGTGCCACTCCCACTGTCCTTTCCTAATAAAATGAGGAAATTGCATCGCATTGTCT
GAGTAGGTGTCATTCTATTCTGGGGGGTGGGGTGGGGCAGGACAGCAAGGGGGAGGATTGGGAAGACAAT
AGCAGGCATGCTGGGGATGCGGTGGGCTCTATGGCTTCTGAGGCGGAAAGAACCAGCTGGGGCTCTAGGG
GGTATCCCC
[124 nt withheld, positions 3230-3353]
C
[91 nt withheld, positions 3355-3445]
A
[49 nt withheld, positions 3447-3495]
CCTTTGACGTTGGAGTCCACGTTCTTT
[37 nt withheld, positions 3523-3559]
ACCCTATCTCGGTCTATTCTTTTGATTTATAAGGGATTTTGCCGATTTCGGCCTATTGGTTAAAAAATGA
GCTGATTTAACAAAAATTTAACGCGAATTAATTCTGTGGAATGTGTGTCAGTTAGGGTGTGGAAAGTCCC
CAGGCTCCCCAGCAGGCAGAAGTATGCAAAGCATGCATCTCAATTAGTCAGCAACCAGGTGTGGAAAGTC
CCCAGGCTCCCCAGCAGGCAGAAGTATGCAAAGCATGCATCTCAATTAGTCAGCAACCATAGTCCCGCCC
CTAACTCCGCCCATCCCGCCCCTAACTCCGCCCAGTTCCGCCCATTCTCCGCCCCATGGCTGACTAATTT
TTTTTATTTATGCAGAGGCCGAGGCCGCCTCTGCCTCTGAGCTATTCCAGAAGTAGTGAGGAGGCTTTTT
TGGAGGCCTAGGCTTTTGCAAAAAGCTCCCGGGAGCTTGTATATCCATTTTCGGATCTGATCAAGAGACA
GGATGAGGATCGTTTCGCATGATTGAACAAGATGGATTGCACGCAGGTTCTCCGGCCGCTTGGGTGGAGA
GGCTATTCGGCTATGACTGGGCACAACAGACAATCGGCTGCTCTGATGCCGCCGTGTTCCGGCTGTCAGC
GCAGGGGCGCCCGGTTCTTTTTGTCAAGACCGACCTGTCCGGTGCCCTGAATGAACTGCAGGACGAGGCA
GCGCGGCTATCGTGGCTGGCCACGACGGGCGTTCCTTGCGCAGCTGTGCTCGACGTTGTCACTGAAGCGG
GAAGGGACTGGCTGCTATTGGGCGAAGTGCCGGGGCAGGATCTCCTGTCATCTCACCTTGCTCCTGCCGA
GAAAGTATCCATCATGGCTGATGCAATGCGGCGGCTGCATACGCTTGATCCGGCTACCTGCCCATTCGAC
CACCAAGCGAAACATCGCATCGAGCGAGCACGTACTCGGATGGAAGCCGGTCTTGTCGATCAGGATGATC
TGGACGAAGAGCATCAGGGGCTCGCGCCAGCCGAACTGTTCGCCAGGCTCAAGGCGCGCATGCCCGACGG
CGAGGATCTCGTCGTGACCCATGGCGATGCCTGCTTGCCGAATATCATGGTGGAAAATGGCCGCTTTTCT
GGATTCATCGACTGTGGCCGGCTGGGTGTGGCGGACCGCTATCAGGACATAGCGTTGGCTACCCGTGATA
TTGCTGAAGAGCTTGGCGGCGAATGGGCTGACCGCTTCCTCGTGCTTTACGGTATCGCCGCTCCCGATTC
GCAGCGCATCGCCTTCTATCGCCTTCTTGACGAGTTCTTCTGAGCGGGACTCTGGGGTTCGAAATGACCG
ACCAAGCGACGCCCAACCTGCCATCACGAGATTTCGATTCCACCGCCGCCTTCTATGAAAGGTTGGGCTT
CGGAATCGTTTTCCGGGACGCCGGCTGGATGATCCTCCAGCGCGGGGATCTCATGCTGGAGTTCTTCGCC
CACCCCAACTTGTTTATTGCAGCTTATAATGGTTACAAATAAAGCAATAGCATCACAAATTTCACAAATA
AAGCATTTTTTTCACTGCATTCTAGTTGTGGTTTGTCCAAACTCATCAATGTATCTTATCATGTCTGTAT
ACCGTCGACCTCTAGCTAGAGCTTGGCGTAATCATGGTCATAGCTGTTTCCTGTGTGAAATTGTTATCCG
CTCACAATTCCACACAACATACGAGCCGGAAGCATAAAGTGTAAAGCCTGGGGTGCCTAATGAGTGAGCT
AACTCACATTAATTGCGTTGCGCTCACTGCCCGCTTTCCAGTCGGGAAACCTGTCGTGCCAGCTGCATTA
ATGAATCGGCCAACGCGCGGGGAGAGGCGGTTTGCGTATTGGGCGCTCTTCCGCTTCCTCGCTCACTGAC
TCGCTGCGCTCGGTCGTTCGGCTGCGGCGAGCGGTATCAGCTCACTCAAAGGCGGTAATACGGTTATCCA
CAGAATCAGGGGATAACGCAGGAAAGAACATGTGAGCAAAAGGCCAGCAAAAGGCCAGGAACCGTAAAAA
GGCCGCGTTGCTGGCGTTTTTCCATAGGCTCCGCCCCCCTGACGAGCATCACAAAAATCGACGCTCAAGT
CAGAGGTGGCGAAACCCGACAGGACTATAAAGATACCAGGCGTTTCCCCCTGGAAGCTCCCTCGTGCGCT
CTCCTGTTCCGACCCTGCCGCTTACCGGATACCTGTCCGCCTTTCTCCCTTCGGGAAGCGTGGCGCTTTC
TCATAGCTCACGCTGTAGGTATCTCAGTTCGGTGTAGGTCGTTCGCTCCAAGCTGGGCTGTGTGCACGAA
CCCCCCGTTCAGCCCGACCGCTGCGCCTTATCCGGTAACTATCGTCTTGAGTCCAACCCGGTAAGACACG
ACTTATCGCCACTGGCAGCAGCCACTGGTAACAGGATTAGCAGAGCGAGGTATGTAGGCGGTGCTACAGA
GTTCTTGAAGTGGTGGCCTAACTACGGCTACACTAGAAGAACAGTATTTGGTATCTGCGCTCTGCTGAAG
CCAGTTACCTTCGGAAAAAGAGTTGGTAGCTCTTGATCCGGCAAACAAACCACCGCTGGTAGCGGTGGTT
TTTTTGTTTGCAAGCAGCAGATTACGCGCAGAAAAAAAGGATCTCAAGAAGATCCTTTGATCTTTTCTAC
GGGGTCTGACGCTCAGTGGAACGAAAACTCACGTTAAGGGATTTTGGTCATGAGATTATCAAAAAGGATC
TTCACCTAGATCCTTTTAAATTAAAAATGAAGTTTTAAATCAATCTAAAGTATATATGAGTAAACTTGGT
CTGACAGTTACCAATGCTTAATCAGTGAGGCACCTATCTCAGCGATCTGTCTATTTCGTTCATCCATAGT
TGCCTGACTCCCCGTCGTGTAGATAACTACGATACGGGAGGGCTTACCATCTGGCCCCAGTGCTGCAATG
ATACCGCGAGACCCACGCTCACCGGCTCCAGATTTATCAGCAATAAACCAGCCAGCCGGAAGGGCCGAGC
GCAGAAGTGGTCCTGCAACTTTATCCGCCTCCATCCAGTCTATTAATTGTTGCCGGGAAGCTAGAGTAAG
TAGTTCGCCAGTTAATAGTTTGCGCAACGTTGTTGCCATTGCTACAGGCATCGTGGTGTCACGCTCGTCG
TTTGGTATGGCTTCATTCAGCTCCGGTTCCCAACGATCAAGGCGAGTTACATGATCCCCCATGTTGTGCA
AAAAAGCGGTTAGCTCCTTCGGTCCTCCGATCGTTGTCAGAAGTAAGTTGGCCGCAGTGTTATCACTCAT
GGTTATGGCAGCACTGCATAATTCTCTTACTGTCATGCCATCCGTAAGATGCTTTTCTGTGACTGGTGAG
TACTCAACCAAGTCATTCTGAGAATAGTGTATGCGGCGACCGAGTTGCTCTTGCCCGGCGTCAATACGGG
ATAATACCGCGCCACATAGCAGAACTTTAAAAGTGCTCATCATTGGAAAACGTTCTTCGGGGCGAAAACT
CTCAAGGATCTTACCGCTGTTGAGATCCAGTTCGATGTAACCCACTCGTGCACCCAACTGATCTTCAGCA
TCTTTTACTTTCACCAGCGTTTCTGGGTGAGCAAAAACAGGAAGGCAAAATGCCGCAAAAAAGGGAATAA
GGGCGACACGGAAATGTTGAATACTCATACTCTTCCTTTTTCAATATTATTGAAGCATTTATCAGGGTTA
TTGTCTCATGAGCGGATACATATTTGAATGTATTTAGAAAAATAAACAAATAGGGGTTCCGCGCACATTT
CCCCGAAAAGTGCCACCTGACG
